Addgene plasmid #210283: pUdOm3.1
Purpose: (Empty Backbone) Empty backbone with chloramphenicol resistance for high expression in mammalian cells
Depositing lab: Corrie daCosta. Depositing organization: University of Ottawa. Publication: pUdOs: Concise Plasmids for Bacterial and Mammalian Cells. Manigat FO, Connell LB, Stewart BN, LePabic AR, Tessier CJG, Emlaw JR, Calvert ND, Rossl A, Shuhendler AJ, daCosta CJB, Campbell-Valois FX. ACS Synth Biol. 2024 Jan 18. doi: 10.1021/acssynbio.3c00408. PubMed 38235654.
Backbone
  Vector backbone: pUdOm3.1
  Backbone size (bp): 2676
  Vector type: Mammalian Expression, Synthetic Biology
  Promoter: CMV
Growth in bacteria
  Bacterial resistance: Chloramphenicol, 25 μg/mL
  Growth temperature: 37°C
  Growth strain: DH5alpha
  Copy number: High Copy
Terms and licenses: Academic/Nonprofit Terms; Industry Terms: Not Available to Industry
How to cite: pUdOm3.1 was a gift from Corrie daCosta (Addgene plasmid # 210283 ; http://n2t.net/addgene:210283 ; RRID:Addgene_210283)
