[The description below was written by a language model from this plasmid's Addgene catalogue record and pLannotate feature annotations shown in this document.]
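Description:
pUdOm3.1 is a compact, 2,676 bp empty backbone for high-level transient expression in mammalian cells, belonging to the pUdO series of deliberately concise plasmids designed for bacterial and mammalian work. It is propagated in E. coli as a high-copy plasmid through a ColE1/pUC-type origin of replication and is selected with chloramphenicol. Resistance comes from the cat gene, which encodes chloramphenicol acetyltransferase and is driven by a fragment of its native promoter. No mammalian selection marker or episomal replication element is annotated, in keeping with the minimal design.

The expression unit consists of the human cytomegalovirus immediate early enhancer and promoter followed by the bovine growth hormone polyadenylation signal. The roughly 170 bp unannotated gap between the promoter and the poly(A) signal is presumably where a gene of interest is inserted, although the record does not describe the cloning sites there. As deposited, the plasmid carries no insert, tag or reporter. A cloned open reading frame would be transcribed strongly and constitutively from CMV, and the bGH signal would provide 3′ end processing.

The feature table also detects short T7 and T3 phage promoter sequences lying between the cat gene and the origin, as well as a very short lacZα fragment upstream of the cat promoter. These sit outside the mammalian cassette, and the record assigns them no function; the lacZα match is probably only a remnant of the source sequences. The plasmid is suited to building small CMV-driven expression constructs, particularly where chloramphenicol selection is useful for compatibility with plasmids bearing other resistance markers.
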