Features (pLannotate 1.2.2; 9 found; start..end, strand, type, name):
     69..448     +  enhancer       CMV enhancer: human cytomegalovirus immediate early enhancer
    449..652     +  promoter       CMV promoter: human cytomegalovirus (CMV) immediate early promoter
    827..1051    +  polyA_signal   bGH poly(A) signal: bovine growth hormone polyadenylation signal
   1121..1142    +  CDS            lacZα (fragment): LacZα fragment of β-galactosidase; lacZ fragment
   1139..1233    +  promoter       cat promoter (fragment): promoter of the E. coli cat gene encoding chloramphenicol acetyltransferase
   1234..1890    +  CDS            cat: CAT_ECOLX - Experimental evidence at protein level: Swiss-Prot protein existence level 1. This enzyme is an effector of chloramphenicol resistance in bacteria. From Escherichia coli. This protein is used as a marker in many commonly used cloning vectors, such as pACYC184.
   1894..1912    +  promoter       T7 promoter: promoter for bacteriophage T7 RNA polymerase
   2001..2019    -  promoter       T3 promoter: promoter for bacteriophage T3 RNA polymerase
   2042..2630    +  rep_origin     ori: high-copy-number ColE1/pMB1/pBR322/pUC origin of replication
>Addgene plasmid #210283 | pUdOm3.1 | addgene full sequence | sequence record 422574 | Addgene NGS Result
AAGTGACTAGCGGAAACACAGAAAAAAGCCCGCACCTGACAGTGCGGGCTTTTTTTTTCGACCAAAGGGA
CATTGATTATTGACTAGTTATTAATAGTAATCAATTACGGGGTCATTAGTTCATAGCCCATATATGGAGT
TCCGCGTTACATAACTTACGGTAAATGGCCCGCCTGGCTGACCGCCCAACGACCCCCGCCCATTGACGTC
AATAATGACGTATGTTCCCATAGTAACGCCAATAGGGACTTTCCATTGACGTCAATGGGTGGAGTATTTA
CGGTAAACTGCCCACTTGGCAGTACATCAAGTGTATCATATGCCAAGTACGCCCCCTATTGACGTCAATG
ACGGTAAATGGCCCGCCTGGCATTATGCCCAGTACATGACCTTATGGGACTTTCCTACTTGGCAGTACAT
CTACGTATTAGTCATCGCTATTACCATGGTGATGCGGTTTTGGCAGTACATCAATGGGCGTGGATAGCGG
TTTGACTCACGGGGATTTCCAAGTCTCCACCCCATTGACGTCAATGGGAGTTTGTTTTGGCACCAAAATC
AACGGGACTTTCCAAAATGTCGTAACAACTCCGCCCCATTGACGCAAATGGGCGGTAGGCGTGTACGGTG
GGAGGTCTATATAAGCAGAGCTCTCCGAAGAGCCGAGTGTCTTCGGTTCGAGACCGAATTCGCGAGCTCT
CGCTAGCCAGTTTAAACAATTGCGGCCGCGTACTAGTCTATCGATTTGGATCCACCCTGCAGGAAGTCTA
GACCGTCGACACGGTCTCTGAGAGAAGACACGTCGCTCTTCGACGTAAGTAACTGACTGTGCCTTCTAGT
TGCCAGCCATCTGTTGTTTGCCCCTCCCCCGTGCCTTCCTTGACCCTGGAAGGTGCCACTCCCACTGTCC
TTTCCTAATAAAATGAGGAAATTGCATCGCATTGTCTGAGTAGGTGTCATTCTATTCTGGGGGGTGGGGT
GGGGCAGGACAGCAAGGGGGAGGATTGGGAAGACAATAGCAGGCATGCTGGGGATGCGGTGGGCTCTATG
GCTCGGTACCAAATTCCAGAAAAGAGGCCTCCCGAAAGGGGGGCCTTTTTTCGTTTTGGTCCTAAGCTTA
ACTGGCCGTCGTTTTACAACGTAAGAGGTTCCAACTTTCACCATAATGAAATAAGATCACTACCGGGCGT
ATTTTTTGAGTTATCGAGATTTTCAGGAGCTAAGGAAGCTAAAATGGAGAAAAAAATCACTGGATATACC
ACCGTTGATATATCCCAATGGCATCGTAAAGAACATTTTGAGGCATTTCAGTCAGTTGCTCAATGTACCT
ATAACCAGACCGTTCAGCTGGATATTACGGCCTTTTTAAAGACCGTAAAGAAAAATAAGCACAAGTTTTA
TCCGGCCTTTATTCACATTCTTGCCCGCCTGATGAATGCTCATCCGGAATTTCGTATGGCAATGAAAGAC
GGTGAGCTGGTGATATGGGATAGTGTTCACCCTTGTTACACCGTTTTCCATGAGCAAACTGAAACGTTTT
CATCGCTCTGGAGTGAATACCACGACGATTTCCGGCAGTTTCTACACATATATTCGCAAGATGTGGCGTG
TTACGGTGAAAACCTGGCCTATTTCCCTAAAGGGTTTATTGAGAATATGTTTTTCGTCTCAGCCAATCCC
TGGGTGAGTTTCACCAGTTTTGATTTAAACGTGGCCAATATGGACAACTTCTTCGCCCCCGTTTTCACCA
TGGGCAAATATTATACGCAAGGCGACAAGGTGCTGATGCCGCTGGCGATTCAGGTTCATCATGCCGTTTG
TGATGGCTTCCATGTCGGCAGAATGCTTAATGAATTACAACAGTACTGCGATGAGTGGCAGGGCGGGGCG
TAATAATACGACTCACTATAGGGTAACTAATTGAGGCGCGCCTACCACCGTCAAAAAAAACGGCGCTTTT
TAGCGCCGTTTTTATTTTTCAACCTTCCTAGGTAAGTGACCCTTTAGTGAGGGTTAATTTAGAAAAGATC
AAAGGATCTTCTTGAGATCCTTTTTTTCTGCGCGTAATCTGCTGCTTGCAAACAAAAAAACCACCGCTAC
CAGCGGTGGTTTGTTTGCCGGATCAAGAGCTACCAACTCTTTTTCCGAAGGTAACTGGCTTCAGCAGAGC
GCAGATACCAAATACTGTTCTTCTAGTGTAGCCGTAGTTAGGCCACCACTTCAAGAACTCTGTAGCACCG
CCTACATACCTCGCTCTGCTAATCCTGTTACCAGTGGCTGCTGCCAGTGGCGATAAGTCGTGTCTTACCG
GGTTGGACTCAAGACGATAGTTACCGGATAAGGCGCAGCGGTCGGGCTGAACGGGGGGTTCGTGCACACA
GCCCAGCTTGGAGCGAACGACCTACACCGAACTGAGATACCTACAGCGTGAGCTATGAGAAAGCGCCACG
CTTCCCGAAGGGAGAAAGGCGGACAGGTATCCGGTAAGCGGCAGGGTCGGAACAGGAGAGCGCACGAGGG
AGCTTCCAGGGGGAAACGCCTGGTATCTTTATAGTCCTGTCGGGTTTCGCCACCTCTGACTTGAGCGTCG
ATTTTTGTGATGCTCGTCAGGGGGGCGGAGCCTATGGAAAAACGCCAGCAACGCGGCCCAGGAAACAGCT
ATGACCATGCCCGGGT
